>Addgene plasmid #70292 | R777-E008 Hs.ALK-nostop | depositor full sequence | sequence record 125741 | Full Sequence
TTAACGCTAGCATGGATGTTTTCCCAGTCACGACGTTGTAAAACGACGGCCAGTCTTAAAATTCGAGCTC
GGTCCGAGGATCCGAAATAATGATTTTATTTTGACTGATAGTGACCTGTTCGTTGCAACAAATTGATAAG
CAATGCTTTTTTATAATGCCAACTTTGTACAAAAAAGTTGGCACCATGGGAGCCATCGGGCTCCTGTGGC
TCCTGCCGCTGCTGCTTTCCACGGCAGCTGTGGGCTCCGGGATGGGGACCGGCCAGCGCGCGGGCTCCCC
AGCTGCGGGGCCGCCGCTGCAGCCCCGGGAGCCACTCAGCTACTCGCGCCTGCAGAGGAAGAGTCTGGCA
GTTGACTTCGTGGTGCCCTCGCTCTTCCGTGTCTACGCCCGGGACCTACTGCTGCCACCATCCTCCTCGG
AGCTGAAGGCTGGCAGGCCCGAGGCCCGCGGCTCGCTAGCTCTGGACTGCGCCCCGCTGCTCAGGTTGCT
GGGGCCGGCGCCGGGGGTCTCCTGGACCGCCGGTTCACCAGCCCCGGCAGAGGCCCGGACGCTGTCCAGG
GTGCTGAAGGGCGGCTCCGTGCGCAAGCTCCGGCGTGCCAAGCAGTTGGTGCTGGAGCTGGGCGAGGAGG
CGATCTTGGAGGGTTGCGTCGGGCCCCCCGGGGAGGCGGCTGTGGGGCTGCTCCAGTTCAATCTCAGCGA
GCTGTTCAGTTGGTGGATTCGCCAAGGCGAAGGGCGACTGAGGATCCGCCTGATGCCCGAGAAGAAGGCG
TCGGAAGTGGGCAGAGAGGGAAGGCTGTCCGCGGCAATTCGCGCCTCCCAGCCCCGCCTTCTCTTCCAGA
TCTTCGGGACTGGTCATAGCTCCTTGGAATCACCAACAAACATGCCTTCTCCTTCTCCTGATTATTTTAC
ATGGAATCTCACCTGGATAATGAAAGACTCCTTCCCTTTCCTGTCTCATCGCAGCCGATATGGTCTGGAG
TGCAGCTTTGACTTCCCCTGTGAGCTGGAGTATTCCCCTCCACTGCATGACCTCAGGAACCAGAGCTGGT
CCTGGCGCCGCATCCCCTCCGAGGAGGCCTCCCAGATGGACTTGCTGGATGGGCCTGGGGCAGAGCGTTC
TAAGGAGATGCCCAGAGGCTCCTTTCTCCTTCTCAACACCTCAGCTGACTCCAAGCACACCATCCTGAGT
CCGTGGATGAGGAGCAGCAGTGAGCACTGCACACTGGCCGTCTCGGTGCACAGGCACCTGCAGCCCTCTG
GAAGGTACATTGCCCAGCTGCTGCCCCACAACGAGGCTGCAAGAGAGATCCTCCTGATGCCCACTCCAGG
GAAGCATGGTTGGACAGTGCTCCAGGGAAGAATCGGGCGTCCAGACAACCCATTTCGAGTGGCCCTGGAA
TACATCTCCAGTGGAAACCGCAGCTTGTCTGCAGTGGACTTCTTTGCCCTGAAGAACTGCAGTGAAGGAA
CATCCCCAGGCTCCAAGATGGCCCTGCAGAGCTCCTTCACTTGTTGGAATGGGACAGTCCTCCAGCTTGG
GCAGGCCTGTGACTTCCACCAGGACTGTGCCCAGGGAGAAGATGAGAGCCAGATGTGCCGGAAACTGCCT
GTGGGTTTTTACTGCAACTTTGAAGATGGCTTCTGTGGCTGGACCCAAGGCACACTGTCACCCCACACTC
CTCAATGGCAGGTCAGGACCCTAAAGGATGCCCGGTTCCAGGACCACCAAGACCATGCTCTATTGCTCAG
TACCACTGATGTCCCCGCTTCTGAAAGTGCTACAGTGACCAGTGCTACGTTTCCTGCACCGATCAAGAGC
TCTCCATGTGAGCTCCGAATGTCCTGGCTCATTCGTGGAGTCTTGAGGGGAAACGTGTCCTTGGTGCTAG
TGGAGAACAAAACCGGGAAGGAGCAAGGCAGGATGGTCTGGCATGTCGCCGCCTATGAAGGCTTGAGCCT
GTGGCAGTGGATGGTGTTGCCTCTCCTCGATGTGTCTGACAGGTTCTGGCTGCAGATGGTCGCATGGTGG
GGACAAGGATCCAGAGCCATCGTGGCTTTTGACAATATCTCCATCAGCCTGGACTGCTACCTCACCATTA
GCGGAGAGGACAAGATCCTGCAGAATACAGCACCCAAATCAAGAAACCTGTTTGAGAGAAACCCAAACAA
GGAGCTGAAACCCGGGGAAAATTCACCAAGACAGACCCCCATCTTTGACCCTACAGTTCATTGGCTGTTC
ACCACATGTGGGGCCAGCGGGCCCCATGGCCCCACCCAGGCACAGTGCAACAACGCCTACCAGAACTCCA
ACCTGAGCGTGGAGGTGGGGAGCGAGGGCCCCCTGAAAGGCATCCAGATCTGGAAGGTGCCAGCCACCGA
CACCTACAGCATCTCGGGCTACGGAGCTGCTGGCGGGAAAGGCGGGAAGAACACCATGATGCGGTCCCAC
GGCGTGTCTGTGCTGGGCATCTTCAACCTGGAGAAGGATGACATGCTGTACATCCTGGTTGGGCAGCAGG
GAGAGGACGCCTGCCCCAGTACAAACCAGTTAATCCAGAAAGTCTGCATTGGAGAGAACAATGTGATAGA
AGAAGAAATCCGTGTGAACAGAAGCGTGCATGAGTGGGCAGGAGGCGGAGGAGGAGGGGGTGGAGCCACC
TACGTATTTAAGATGAAGGATGGAGTGCCGGTGCCCCTGATCATTGCAGCCGGAGGTGGTGGCAGGGCCT
ACGGGGCCAAGACAGACACGTTCCACCCAGAGAGACTGGAGAATAACTCCTCGGTTCTAGGGCTAAACGG
CAATTCCGGAGCCGCAGGTGGTGGAGGTGGCTGGAATGATAACACTTCCTTGCTCTGGGCCGGAAAATCT
TTGCAGGAGGGTGCCACCGGAGGACATTCCTGCCCCCAGGCCATGAAGAAGTGGGGGTGGGAGACAAGAG
GGGGTTTCGGAGGGGGTGGAGGGGGGTGCTCCTCAGGTGGAGGAGGCGGAGGATATATAGGCGGCAATGC
AGCCTCAAACAATGACCCCGAAATGGATGGGGAAGATGGGGTTTCCTTCATCAGTCCACTGGGCATCCTG
TACACCCCAGCTTTAAAAGTGATGGAAGGCCACGGGGAAGTGAATATTAAGCATTATCTAAACTGCAGTC
ACTGTGAGGTAGACGAATGTCACATGGACCCTGAAAGCCACAAGGTCATCTGCTTCTGTGACCACGGGAC
GGTGCTGGCTGAGGATGGCGTCTCCTGCATTGTGTCACCCACCCCGGAGCCACACCTGCCACTCTCGCTG
ATCCTCTCTGTGGTGACCTCTGCCCTCGTGGCCGCCCTGGTCCTGGCTTTCTCCGGCATCATGATTGTGT
ACCGCCGGAAGCACCAGGAGCTGCAAGCCATGCAGATGGAGCTGCAGAGCCCTGAGTACAAGCTGAGCAA
GCTCCGCACCTCGACCATCATGACCGACTACAACCCCAACTACTGCTTTGCTGGCAAGACCTCCTCCATC
AGTGACCTGAAGGAGGTGCCGCGGAAAAACATCACCCTCATTCGGGGTCTGGGCCATGGCGCCTTTGGGG
AGGTGTATGAAGGCCAGGTGTCCGGAATGCCCAACGACCCAAGCCCCCTGCAAGTGGCTGTGAAGACGCT
GCCTGAAGTGTGCTCTGAACAGGACGAACTGGATTTCCTCATGGAAGCCCTGATCATCAGCAAATTCAAC
CACCAGAACATTGTTCGCTGCATTGGGGTGAGCCTGCAATCCCTGCCCCGGTTCATCCTGCTGGAGCTCA
TGGCGGGGGGAGACCTCAAGTCCTTCCTCCGAGAGACCCGCCCTCGCCCGAGCCAGCCCTCCTCCCTGGC
CATGCTGGACCTTCTGCACGTGGCTCGGGACATTGCCTGTGGCTGTCAGTATTTGGAGGAAAACCACTTC
ATCCACCGAGACATTGCTGCCAGAAACTGCCTCTTGACCTGTCCAGGCCCTGGAAGAGTGGCCAAGATTG
GAGACTTCGGGATGGCCCGAGACATCTACAGGGCGAGCTACTATAGAAAGGGAGGCTGTGCCATGCTGCC
AGTTAAGTGGATGCCCCCAGAGGCCTTCATGGAAGGAATATTCACTTCTAAAACAGACACATGGTCCTTT
GGAGTGCTGCTATGGGAAATCTTTTCTCTTGGATATATGCCATACCCCAGCAAAAGCAACCAGGAAGTTC
TGGAGTTTGTCACCAGTGGAGGCCGGATGGACCCACCCAAGAACTGCCCTGGGCCTGTATACCGGATAAT
GACTCAGTGCTGGCAACATCAGCCTGAAGACAGGCCCAACTTTGCCATCATTTTGGAGAGGATTGAATAC
TGCACCCAGGACCCGGATGTAATCAACACCGCTTTGCCGATAGAATATGGTCCACTTGTGGAAGAGGAAG
AGAAAGTGCCTGTGAGGCCCAAGGACCCTGAGGGGGTTCCTCCTCTCCTGGTCTCTCAACAGGCAAAACG
GGAGGAGGAGCGCAGCCCAGCTGCCCCACCACCTCTGCCTACCACCTCCTCTGGCAAGGCTGCAAAGAAA
CCCACAGCTGCAGAGATCTCTGTTCGAGTCCCTAGAGGGCCGGCCGTGGAAGGGGGACACGTGAATATGG
CATTCTCTCAGTCCAACCCTCCTTCGGAGTTGCACAAGGTCCACGGATCCAGAAACAAGCCCACCAGCTT
GTGGAACCCAACGTACGGCTCCTGGTTTACAGAGAAACCCACCAAAAAGAATAATCCTATAGCAAAGAAG
GAGCCACACGACAGGGGTAACCTGGGGCTGGAGGGAAGCTGTACTGTCCCACCTAACGTTGCAACTGGGA
GACTTCCGGGGGCCTCACTGCTCCTAGAGCCCTCTTCGCTGACTGCCAATATGAAGGAGGTACCTCTGTT
CAGGCTACGTCACTTCCCTTGTGGGAATGTCAATTACGGCTACCAGCAACAGGGCTTGCCCTTAGAAGCC
GCTACTGCCCCTGGAGCTGGTCATTACGAGGATACCATTCTGAAAAGCAAGAATAGCATGAACCAGCCTG
GGCCCTCAACTTTCTTGTACAAAGTTGGCATTATAGGAAAGCATTGCTTATCAATTTGTTGCAACGAACA
GGTCACTATCAGTCAAAATAAAATCATTATTTGCATGCAAGCTTAGATCCTCTAGACCAGCCAGGACAGA
AATGCCTCGACTTCGCTGCTACCCAAGGTTGCCGGGTGACGCACACCGTGGAAACGGATGAAGGCACGAA
CCCAGTGGACATAAGCCTGTTCGGTTCGTAAGCTGTAATGCAAGTAGCGTATGCGCTCACGCAACTGGTC
CAGAACCTTGACCGAACGCAGCGGTGGTAACGGCGCAGTGGCGGTTTTCATGGCTTGTTATGACTGTTTT
TTTGGGGTACAGTCTATGCCTCGGGCATCCAAGCAGCAAGCGCGTTACGCCGTGGGTCGATGTTTGATGT
TATGGAGCAGCAACGATGTTACGCAGCAGGGCAGTCGCCCTAAAACAAAGTTAAACATTATGAGGGAAGC
GGTGATCGCCGAAGTATCGACTCAACTATCAGAGGTAGTTGGCGTCATCGAGCGCCATCTCGAACCGACG
TTGCTGGCCGTACATTTGTACGGCTCCGCAGTGGATGGCGGCCTGAAGCCACACAGTGATATTGATTTGC
TGGTTACGGTGACCGTAAGGCTTGATGAAACAACGCGGCGAGCTTTGATCAACGACCTTTTGGAAACTTC
GGCTTCCCCTGGAGAGAGCGAGATTCTCCGCGCTGTAGAAGTCACCATTGTTGTGCACGACGACATCATT
CCGTGGCGTTATCCAGCTAAGCGCGAACTGCAATTTGGAGAATGGCAGCGCAATGACATTCTTGCAGGTA
TCTTCGAGCCAGCCACGATCGACATTGATCTGGCTATCTTGCTGACAAAAGCAAGAGAACATAGCGTTGC
CTTGGTAGGTCCAGCGGCGGAGGAACTCTTTGATCCGGTTCCTGAACAGGATCTATTTGAGGCGCTAAAT
GAAACCTTAACGCTATGGAACTCGCCGCCCGACTGGGCTGGCGATGAGCGAAATGTAGTGCTTACGTTGT
CCCGCATTTGGTACAGCGCAGTAACCGGCAAAATCGCGCCGAAGGATGTCGCTGCCGACTGGGCAATGGA
GCGCCTGCCGGCCCAGTATCAGCCCGTCATACTTGAAGCTAGACAGGCTTATCTTGGACAAGAAGAAGAT
CGCTTGGCCTCGCGCGCAGATCAGTTGGAAGAATTTGTCCACTACGTGAAAGGCGAGATCACCAAGGTAG
TCGGCAAATAACCCTCGAGCCACCCATGACCAAAATCCCTTAACGTGAGTTACGCGTCGTTCCACTGAGC
GTCAGACCCCGTAGAAAAGATCAAAGGATCTTCTTGAGATCCTTTTTTTCTGCGCGTAATCTGCTGCTTG
CAAACAAAAAAACCACCGCTACCAGCGGTGGTTTGTTTGCCGGATCAAGAGCTACCAACTCTTTTTCCGA
AGGTAACTGGCTTCAGCAGAGCGCAGATACCAAATACTGTCCTTCTAGTGTAGCCGTAGTTAGGCCACCA
CTTCAAGAACTCTGTAGCACCGCCTACATACCTCGCTCTGCTAATCCTGTTACCAGTGGCTGCTGCCAGT
GGCGATAAGTCGTGTCTTACCGGGTTGGACTCAAGACGATAGTTACCGGATAAGGCGCAGCGGTCGGGCT
GAACGGGGGGTTCGTGCACACAGCCCAGCTTGGAGCGAACGACCTACACCGAACTGAGATACCTACAGCG
TGAGCATTGAGAAAGCGCCACGCTTCCCGAAGGGAGAAAGGCGGACAGGTATCCGGTAAGCGGCAGGGTC
GGAACAGGAGAGCGCACGAGGGAGCTTCCAGGGGGAAACGCCTGGTATCTTTATAGTCCTGTCGGGTTTC
GCCACCTCTGACTTGAGCGTCGATTTTTGTGATGCTCGTCAGGGGGGCGGAGCCTATGGAAAAACGCCAG
CAACGCGGCCTTTTTACGGTTCCTGGCCTTTTGCTGGCCTTTTGCTCACATGTTCTTTCCTGCGTTATCC
CCTGATTCTGTGGATAACCGTATTACCGCCTTTGAGTGAGCTGATACCGCTCGCCGCAGCCGAACGACCG
AGCGCAGCGAGTCAGTGAGCGAGGAAGCGGAAGAGCGCCCAATACGCAAACCGCCTCTCCCCGCGCGTTG
GCCGATTCATTAATGCAGCTGGCACGACAGGTTTCCCGACTGGAAAGCGGGCAGTGAGCGCAACGCAATT
AATACGCGTACCGCTAGCCAGGAAGAGTTTGTAGAAACGCAAAAAGGCCATCCGTCAGGATGGCCTTCTG
CTTAGTTTGATGCCTGGCAGTTTATGGCGGGCGTCCTGCCCGCCACCCTCCGGGCCGTTGCTTCACAACG
TTCAAATCCGCTCCCGGCGGATTTGTCCTACTCAGGAGAGCGTTCACCGACAAACAACAGATAAAACGAA
AGGCCCAGTCTTCCGACTGAGCCTTTCGTTTTATTTGATGCCTGGCAGTTCCCTACTCTCGCG
Features (pLannotate 1.2.2; 11 found; start..end, strand, type, name):
     18..54      -  CDS            lacZα (fragment): LacZα fragment of β-galactosidase; lacZ fragment
     85..180     +  protein_bind   attL3: mutant version of attL; recombination site for the Gateway® LR reaction LR Clonase™
    186..5045    +  CDS            ALK: ALK_HUMAN - Experimental evidence at protein level: Swiss-Prot protein existence level 1. Neuronal receptor tyrosine kinase that is essentially and transiently expressed in specific regions of the central and peripheral nervous systems and plays an important role in the genesis and differentiation of the nervous system. Transduces signals from ligands at the cell surface, through specific activation of the mitogen- activated protein kinase (MAPK) pathway. Phosphorylates almost exclusively at the first tyrosine of the Y-x-x-x-Y-Y motif. Following activation by ligand, ALK induces tyrosine phosp
   5050..5143    -  protein_bind   attL2 (fragment): mutant version of attL; recombination site for the Gateway® LR reaction LR Clonase™
   5258..5281    +  promoter       Pc promoter (fragment): intI1 (promoter lies within the coding sequence); class 1 integron promoter
   5457..5513    +  CDS            GmR (fragment): gentamycin acetyltransferase; aacC1; confers resistance to gentamycin
   5520..6311    +  CDS            SmR: aminoglycoside adenylyltransferase (Murphy, 1985); aadA; confers resistance to spectinomycin and streptomycin
   6404..6992    +  rep_origin     ori: high-copy-number ColE1/pMB1/pBR322/pUC origin of replication
   7175..7267    +  CDS            lacI (fragment): lac repressor; lacI; The lac repressor binds to the lac operator to inhibit transcription in E. coli. This inhibition can be relieved by adding lactose or isopropyl-β-D-thiogalactopyranoside (IPTG).
   7322..7349    -  terminator     rrnB T2 terminator: transcription terminator T2 from the E. coli rrnB gene
   7481..7524    +  terminator     rrnB T1 terminator: Escherichia coli rrnB; transcription terminator T1 from the E. coli rrnB gene
