[The description below was written by a language model from this plasmid's Addgene catalogue record and pLannotate feature annotations shown in this document.]
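Description:
R777-E008 Hs.ALK-nostop is a Gateway entry clone built on the pDonor-255 backbone and carrying the full-length human ALK open reading frame (reference transcript NM_004304.4) with its stop codon removed. The plasmid totals about 7.55 kb, of which the ALK coding sequence accounts for 4,860 bp. It is a bacterial propagation and cloning vector only. Replication relies on a high-copy ColE1/pUC-type origin, and selection is by spectinomycin through the aadA (SmR) aminoglycoside adenylyltransferase gene. This gene sits downstream of fragments of a class 1 integron Pc promoter and a gentamicin acetyltransferase gene, apparently remnants of the cassette from which the marker was derived. rrnB T1 and T2 terminators lie upstream of the cloning region, where they would help insulate the insert from read-through transcription. Short lacZα and lacI fragments are non-functional leftovers of the backbone.

The ALK ORF is flanked by two Gateway attL recombination sites. The automated annotation labels these as attL3 on the 5′ side and a partial attL2 on the 3′ side; the catalogue record does not say which attL variants are present, so the upstream label should be treated with caution. No eukaryotic promoter, tag or reporter is present in the entry clone itself. Expression elements are supplied by a destination vector after an LR Clonase reaction transfers the ORF. Because the stop codon is omitted, translation can continue into sequences encoded by the destination vector, making the clone suited to building C-terminal fusions of ALK, a neuronal receptor tyrosine kinase that signals through the MAPK pathway, to epitope tags, fluorescent proteins or other partners.
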