Addgene plasmid #70292: R777-E008 Hs.ALK-nostop
Purpose: Gateway ORF clone of human ALK [NM_004304.4] without stop codon (for C-terminal fusions)
Depositing lab: Dominic Esposito. Depositing organization: National Cancer Institute (NCI).
Backbone
  Vector backbone: pDonor-255
  Backbone size w/o insert (bp): 2693
  Vector type: Gateway Entry Clone
Growth in bacteria
  Bacterial resistance: Spectinomycin, 50 μg/mL
  Growth temperature: 37°C
  Growth strain: DH10B
  Copy number: High Copy
Gene/Insert
  Gene/Insert name: ALK
  Species: H. sapiens (human)
  Insert size (bp): 4860
  GenBank ID: NM_004304.4
  Entrez Gene: ALK (a.k.a. ALK1, CD246, NBLST3)
  Cloning method: Gateway Cloning
  Sequencing primers: 5′ M13F 23-mer (5'-CCCAGTCACGACGTTGTAAAACG); 3′ attLR 23-mer (5'-TAACATCAGAGATTTTGAGACAC)
Terms and licenses: Academic/Nonprofit Terms; Industry Terms: Not Available to Industry
How to cite: R777-E008 Hs.ALK-nostop was a gift from Dominic Esposito (Addgene plasmid # 70292 ; http://n2t.net/addgene:70292 ; RRID:Addgene_70292)
