>Addgene plasmid #70292 | R777-E008 Hs.ALK-nostop | addgene partial sequence | sequence record 129265 | pCR8_R1 5'-cgaaccgaacaggcttatgt-3'
GTGCGTCACCCGGCAACCTTGGGTAGCAGCGAAGTCGAGGCATTTCTGTCCTGGCTGGTCTAGAGGATCT
AAGCTTGCATGCAAATAATGATTTTATTTTGACTGATAGTGACCTGTTCGTTGCAACAAATTGATAAGCA
ATGCTTTCCTATAATGCCAACTTTGTACAAGAAAGTTGAGGGCCCAGGCTGGTTCATGCTATTCTTGCTT
TTCAGAATGGTATCCTCGTAATGACCAGCTCCAGGGGCAGTAGCGGCTTCTAAGGGCAAGCCCTGTTGCT
GGTAGCCGTAATTGACATTCCCACAAGGGAAGTGACGTAGCCTGAACAGAGGTACCTCCTTCATATTGGC
AGTCAGCGAAGAGGGCTCTAGGAGCAGTGAGGCCCCCGGAAGTCTCCCAGTTGCAACGTTAGGTGGGACA
GTACAGCTTCCCTCCAGCCCCAGGTTACCCCTGTCGTGTGGCTCCTTCTTTGCTATAGGATTATTCTTTT
TGGTGGGTTTCTCTGTAAACCAGGAGCCGTACGTTGGGTTCCACAAGCTGGTGGGCTTGTTTCTGGATCC
GTGGACCTTGTGCAACTCCGAAGGAGGGTTGGACTGAGAGAATGCCATATTCACGTGTCCCCCTTCCACG
GCCGGCCCTCTAGGGACTCGAACAGAGATCTCTGCAGCTGTGGGTTTCTTTGCAGCCTTGCCAGAGGAGG
TGGTAGGCAGAGGTGGTGGGGCAGCTGGGCTGCGCTCCTCCTCCCGTTTTGCCTGTTGAGAGACCAGGAG
AGGAGGAACCCCCTCAGGGTCCTTGGGCCTCACAGGCACTTTCTCTTCCTCTTCCACAAGTGGACCATAT
TCTATCGGCAAAGCGGTGTTGATTACATCCGGGTCCTGGGTGCAGTATTCAATCCTCTCCAAAATGATGG
CAAAGTT
